>Addgene plasmid #241009 | pET-29_GSS-6xHis-SUMO-VidC-EGFP-FLAG | addgene full sequence | sequence record 479245 | Addgene NGS Result
CGCGCCGATCAACTGGGTGCCAGCGTGGTGGTGTCGATGGTAGAACGAAGCGGCGTCGAAGCCTGTAAAG
CGGCGGTGCACAATCTTCTCGCGCAACGCGTCAGTGGGCTGATCATTAACTATCCGCTGGATGACCAGGA
TGCCATTGCTGTGGAAGCTGCCTGCACTAATGTTCCGGCGTTATTTCTTGATGTCTCTGACCAGACACCC
ATCAACAGTATTATTTTCTCCCATGAAGACGGTACGCGACTGGGCGTGGAGCATCTGGTCGCATTGGGTC
ACCAGCAAATCGCGCTGTTAGCGGGCCCATTAAGTTCTGTCTCGGCGCGTCTGCGTCTGGCTGGCTGGCA
TAAATATCTCACTCGCAATCAAATTCAGCCGATAGCGGAACGGGAAGGCGACTGGAGTGCCATGTCCGGT
TTTCAACAAACCATGCAAATGCTGAATGAGGGCATCGTTCCCACTGCGATGCTGGTTGCCAACGATCAGA
TGGCGCTGGGCGCAATGCGCGCCATTACCGAGTCCGGGCTGCGCGTTGGTGCGGACATCTCGGTAGTGGG
ATACGACGATACCGAAGACAGCTCATGTTATATCCCGCCGTTAACCACCATCAAACAGGATTTTCGCCTG
CTGGGGCAAACCAGCGTGGACCGCTTGCTGCAACTCTCTCAGGGCCAGGCGGTGAAGGGCAATCAGCTGT
TGCCCGTCTCACTGGTGAAAAGAAAAACCACCCTGGCGCCCAATACGCAAACCGCCTCTCCCCGCGCGTT
GGCCGATTCATTAATGCAGCTGGCACGACAGGTTTCCCGACTGGAAAGCGGGCAGTGAGCGCAACGCAAT
TAATGTAAGTTAGCTCACTCATTAGGCACCGGGATCTCGACCGATGCCCTTGAGAGCCTTCAACCCAGTC
AGCTCCTTCCGGTGGGCGCGGGGCATGACTATCGTCGCCGCACTTATGACTGTCTTCTTTATCATGCAAC
TCGTAGGACAGGTGCCGGCAGCGCTCTGGGTCATTTTCGGCGAGGACCGCTTTCGCTGGAGCGCGACGAT
GATCGGCCTGTCGCTTGCGGTATTCGGAATCTTGCACGCCCTCGCTCAAGCCTTCGTCACTGGTCCCGCC
ACCAAACGTTTCGGCGAGAAGCAGGCCATTATCGCCGGCATGGCGGCCCCACGGGTGCGCATGATCGTGC
TCCTGTCGTTGAGGACCCGGCTAGGCTGGCGGGGTTGCCTTACTGGTTAGCAGAATGAATCACCGATACG
CGAGCGAACGTGAAGCGACTGCTGCTGCAAAACGTCTGCGACCTGAGCAACAACATGAATGGTCTTCGGT
TTCCGTGTTTCGTAAAGTCTGGAAACGCGGAAGTCAGCGCCCTGCACCATTATGTTCCGGATCTGCATCG
CAGGATGCTGCTGGCTACCCTGTGGAACACCTACATCTGTATTAACGAAGCGCTGGCATTGACCCTGAGT
GATTTTTCTCTGGTCCCGCCGCATCCATACCGCCAGTTGTTTACCCTCACAACGTTCCAGTAACCGGGCA
TGTTCATCATCAGTAACCCGTATCGTGAGCATCCTCTCTCGTTTCATCGGTATCATTACCCCCATGAACA
GAAATCCCCCTTACACGGAGGCATCAGTGACCAAACAGGAAAAAACCGCCCTTAACATGGCCCGCTTTAT
CAGAAGCCAGACATTAACGCTTCTGGAGAAACTCAACGAGCTGGACGCGGATGAACAGGCAGACATCTGT
GAATCGCTTCACGACCACGCTGATGAGCTTTACCGCAGCTGCCTCGCGCGTTTCGGTGATGACGGTGAAA
ACCTCTGACACATGCAGCTCCCGGAGACGGTCACAGCTTGTCTGTAAGCGGATGCCGGGAGCAGACAAGC
CCGTCAGGGCGCGTCAGCGGGTGTTGGCGGGTGTCGGGGCGCAGCCATGACCCAGTCACGTAGCGATAGC
GGAGTGTATACTGGCTTAACTATGCGGCATCAGAGCAGATTGTACTGAGAGTGCACCATTGCGGTGTGAA
ATACCGCACAGATGCGTAAGGAGAAAATACCGCATCAGGCGCTCTTCCGCTTCCTCGCTCACTGACTCGC
TGCGCTCGGTCGTTCGGCTGCGGCGAGCGGTATCAGCTCACTCAAAGGCGGTAATACGGTTATCCACAGA
ATCAGGGGATAACGCAGGAAAGAACATGTGAGCAAAAGGCCAGCAAAAGGCCAGGAACCGTAAAAAGGCC
GCGTTGCTGGCGTTTTTCCATAGGCTCCGCCCCCCTGACGAGCATCACAAAAATCGACGCTCAAGTCAGA
GGTGGCGAAACCCGACAGGACTATAAAGATACCAGGCGTTTCCCCCTGGAAGCTCCCTCGTGCGCTCTCC
TGTTCCGACCCTGCCGCTTACCGGATACCTGTCCGCCTTTCTCCCTTCGGGAAGCGTGGCGCTTTCTCAT
AGCTCACGCTGTAGGTATCTCAGTTCGGTGTAGGTCGTTCGCTCCAAGCTGGGCTGTGTGCACGAACCCC
CCGTTCAGCCCGACCGCTGCGCCTTATCCGGTAACTATCGTCTTGAGTCCAACCCGGTAAGACACGACTT
ATCGCCACTGGCAGCAGCCACTGGTAACAGGATTAGCAGAGCGAGGTATGTAGGCGGTGCTACAGAGTTC
TTGAAGTGGTGGCCTAACTACGGCTACACTAGAAGGACAGTATTTGGTATCTGCGCTCTGCTGAAGCCAG
TTACCTTCGGAAAAAGAGTTGGTAGCTCTTGATCCGGCAAACAAACCACCGCTGGTAGCGGTGGTTTTTT
TGTTTGCAAGCAGCAGATTACGCGCAGAAAAAAAGGATCTCAAGAAGATCCTTTGATCTTTTCTACGGGG
TCTGACGCTCAGTGGAACGAAAACTCACGTTAAGGGATTTTGGTCATGAACAATAAAACTGTCTGCTTAC
ATAAACAGTAATACAAGGGGTGTTATGAGCCATATTCAACGGGAAACGTCTTGCTCTAGGCCGCGATTAA
ATTCCAACATGGATGCTGATTTATATGGGTATAAATGGGCTCGCGATAATGTCGGGCAATCAGGTGCGAC
AATCTATCGATTGTATGGGAAGCCCGATGCGCCAGAGTTGTTTCTGAAACATGGCAAAGGTAGCGTTGCC
AATGATGTTACAGATGAGATGGTCAGACTAAACTGGCTGACGGAATTTATGCCTCTTCCGACCATCAAGC
ATTTTATCCGTACTCCTGATGATGCATGGTTACTCACCACTGCGATCCCCGGGAAAACAGCATTCCAGGT
ATTAGAAGAATATCCTGATTCAGGTGAAAATATTGTTGATGCGCTGGCAGTGTTCCTGCGCCGGTTGCAT
TCGATTCCTGTTTGTAATTGTCCTTTTAACAGCGATCGCGTATTTCGTCTCGCTCAGGCGCAATCACGAA
TGAATAACGGTTTGGTTGATGCGAGTGATTTTGATGACGAGCGTAATGGCTGGCCTGTTGAACAAGTCTG
GAAAGAAATGCATAAACTTTTGCCATTCTCACCGGATTCAGTCGTCACTCATGGTGATTTCTCACTTGAT
AACCTTATTTTTGACGAGGGGAAATTAATAGGTTGTATTGATGTTGGACGAGTCGGAATCGCAGACCGAT
ACCAGGATCTTGCCATCCTATGGAACTGCCTCGGTGAGTTTTCTCCTTCATTACAGAAACGGCTTTTTCA
AAAATATGGTATTGATAATCCTGATATGAATAAATTGCAGTTTCATTTGATGCTCGATGAGTTTTTCTAA
GAATTAATTCATGAGCGGATACATATTTGAATGTATTTAGAAAAATAAACAAATAGGGGTTCCGCGCACA
TTTCCCCGAAAAGTGCCACCTAAATTGTAAGCGTTAATATTTTGTTAAAATTCGCGTTAAATTTTTGTTA
AATCAGCTCATTTTTTAACCAATAGGCCGAAATCGGCAAAATCCCTTATAAATCAAAAGAATAGACCGAG
ATAGGGT
[37 nt withheld, positions 3998-4034]
AAAGAACGTGGACTCCAACGTCAAAGG
[49 nt withheld, positions 4062-4110]
TAATCAAGTTTTTTGA
[76 nt withheld, positions 4127-4202]
G
[124 nt withheld, positions 4204-4327]
CCCATTCGCCAATCCGGATATAGTTCCTCCTTTCAGCAAAAAACCCCTCAAGACCCGTTTAGAGGCCCCA
AGGGGTTATGCTAGTTATTGCTCAGCGGTGGCAGCAGCCAACTCAGCTTCCTTTCGGGCTTTGTTAGCAG
CCGGATCTCAGTGGTGGTGGTGGTGGTGCTCGAGTGCGGCCGCAAGCTTGTCGACGGAGCTCGAATTCTT
ACTTGTCGTCGTCGTCCTTGTAGTCCTTGTACAGCTCGTCCATGCCGAGAGTGATCCCGGCGGCGGTCAC
GAACTCCAGCAGGACCATGTGATCGCGCTTCTCGTTGGGGTCTTTGCTCAGGGCGGACTGGGTGCTCAGG
TAGTGGTTGTCGGGCAGCAGCACGGGGCCGTCGCCGATGGGGGTGTTCTGCTGGTAGTGGTCGGCGAGCT
GCACGCTGCCGTCCTCGATGTTGTGGCGGATCTTGAAGTTCACCTTGATGCCGTTCTTCTGCTTGTCGGC
CATGATATAGACGTTGTGGCTGTTGTAGTTGTACTCCAGCTTGTGCCCCAGGATGTTGCCGTCCTCCTTG
AAGTCGATGCCCTTCAGCTCGATGCGGTTCACCAGGGTGTCGCCCTCGAACTTCACCTCGGCGCGGGTCT
TGTAGTTGCCGTCGTCCTTGAAGAAGATGGTGCGCTCCTGGACGTAGCCTTCGGGCATGGCGGACTTGAA
GAAGTCGTGCTGCTTCATGTGGTCGGGGTAGCGGCTGAAGCACTGCACGCCGTAGGTCAGGGTGGTCACG
AGGGTGGGCCAGGGCACGGGCAGCTTGCCGGTGGTGCAGATGAACTTCAGGGTCAGCTTGCCGTAGGTGG
CATCGCCCTCGCCCTCGCCGGACACGCTGAACTTGTGGCCGTTTACGTCGCCGTCCAGCTCGACCAGGAT
GGGCACCACCCCGGTGAACAGCTCCTCGCCCTTGCTCACCATCTTGCCGGAGTTATGGCTCACGATACCG
TCGCCATAGTACCTGTGATTAGGGTGCATCACTTCGAAATCATAACATTCAGCATCACTAGTGTCCTCCA
CAAGCATCACTGGCTGGATCCCGGCGGCTGTCTGAATATCAACACCTACGTCCAGTTCGCATGCTTGCAC
CCAGGTATTGTCGGCGAGTTGGATCATATGGTTGAATGCGCAAACTGTCTCGTATGTAGCAGTCGCGACC
CGTACCATTGATAAGACGCCCTTATCAAACCATTTCCCAATGGTCTGGTATCCGTCGGGGGTATCTATTT
CGATCGTGTACTCTCCAGACAGATACAATTCTCTCAGCTCCTGCACGGTGACCTTTTTCTCCTCAATCAT
ACCACCAATCTGTTCTCTGTGAGCCTCAATAATATCGTTATCCTCCATGTCCAAATCTTCAGGGGTCTGA
TCAGCTTGAATTCTAATACCGTCGTACAAGAATCTTAAGGAGTCCATTTCCTTACCCTGTCTTTTAGCGA
ACGCTTCCATCAGCCTTCTTAAAGGAGTGGTCTTTTTGATCTTGAAGAAGATCTCTGAAGATCCATCGGA
CACCTTTAAATTGATGTGAGTCTCAGGCTTGACTTCTGGCTTGACCTCTGGCTTAGCTTCTTGATTGACT
TCTGAGTCCGACATGCTAGCGCTGCCGCGCGGCACCAGGCCGCTGCCGTGATGATGATGATGATGGCTGC
TGCCCATATGTATATCTCCTTCTTAAAGTTAAACAAAATTATTTCTAGAGGGGAATTGTTATCCGCTCAC
AATTCCCCTATAGTGAGTCGTATTAATTTCGCGGGATCGAGATCGATCTCGATCCTCTACGCCGGACGCA
TCGTGGCCGGCATCACCGGCGCCACAGGTGCGGTTGCTGGCGCCTATATCGCCGACATCACCGATGGGGA
AGATCGGGCTCGCCACTTCGGGCTCATGAGCGCTTGTTTCGGCGTGGGTATGGTGGCAGGCCCCGTGGCC
GGGGGACTGTTGGGCGCCATCTCCTTGCATGCACCATTCCTTGCGGCGGCGGTGCTCAACGGCCTCAACC
TACTACTGGGCTGCTTCCTAATGCAGGAGTCGCATAAGGGAGAGCGTCGAGATCCCGGACACCATCGAAT
GGCGCAAAACCTTTCGCGGTATGGCATGATAGCGCCCGGAAGAGAGTCAATTCAGGGTGGTGAATGTGAA
ACCAGTAACGTTATACGATGTCGCAGAGTATGCCGGTGTCTCTTATCAGACCGTTTCCCGCGTGGTGAAC
CAGGCCAGCCACGTTTCTGCGAAAACGCGGGAAAAAGTGGAAGCGGCGATGGCGGAGCTGAATTACATTC
CCAACCGCGTGGCACAACAACTGGCGGGCAAACAGTCGTTGCTGATTGGCGTTGCCACCTCCAGTCTGGC
CCTGCACGCGCCGTCGCAAATTGTCGCGGCGATTAAATCT
Features (pLannotate 1.2.2; 23 found; start..end, strand, type, name):
    841..862     +  protein_bind   CAP binding site: CAP binding activates transcription in the presence of cAMP. E. coli catabolite activator protein
    877..1168    +  CDS            TcR (fragment): tetracycline efflux protein; tet; confers resistance to tetracycline
   1240..1620    -  CDS            YPB1_ECOLX: Protein predicted: Swiss-Prot protein existence level 4. From Escherichia coli.
   1637..1828    +  CDS            rop: Rop protein, which maintains plasmids at low copy number; rop
   1930..2069    +  misc_feature   bom: basis of mobility region from pBR322
   2255..2843    -  rep_origin     ori: high-copy-number ColE1/pMB1/pBR322/pUC origin of replication
   2965..3780    +  CDS            KanR: aminoglycoside phosphotransferase; aph(3')-Ia; confers resistance to kanamycin in bacteria or G418 (Geneticin®) in eukaryotes
   3789..3846    -  promoter       AmpR promoter (fragment): bla
   3872..4327    -  rep_origin     f1 ori (sequence partly withheld): f1 bacteriophage origin of replication; arrow indicates direction of (+) strand synthesis
   4364..4411    -  terminator     T7 terminator: transcription terminator for bacteriophage T7 RNA polymerase
   4419..4468    -  CDS            SET1 (fragment): solubility-enhancement tag derived from T7 phage gene 10B
   4478..4495    -  CDS            9xHis (fragment): 9xHis affinity tag
   4539..4559    -  CDS            FLAG (fragment): FLAG® epitope tag, followed by an enterokinase cleavage site
   4563..5279    -  CDS            EGFP: EGFP is a basic (constitutively fluorescent) green fluorescent protein published in 1996, derived from Aequorea victoria. It is reported to be a rapidly-maturing weak dimer with moderate acid sensitivity.
   5658..5951    -  CDS            SUMO: cleavable ubiquitin-like protein tag; S. cerevisiae SMT3 (truncated)
   5958..5975    -  CDS            thrombin site: thrombin recognition and cleavage site
   5986..6002    -  CDS            capTEV™ (fragment): composite tag for in vivo biotinylation, TEV protease cleavage, and 6xHis tagging
   6022..6044    -  RBS            RBS: efficient ribosome binding site from bacteriophage T7 gene 10 (Olins and Rangwala, 1989)
   6059..6083    -  protein_bind   lac operator: The lac repressor binds to the lac operator to inhibit transcription in E. coli. This inhibition can be relieved by adding lactose or isopropyl-β-D-thiogalactopyranoside (IPTG). lac repressor encoded by lacI
   6084..6102    -  promoter       T7 promoter: promoter for bacteriophage T7 RNA polymerase
   6128..6407    +  CDS            TcR (fragment): tetracycline efflux protein; tet; confers resistance to tetracycline
   6415..6492    +  promoter       lacI promoter: lacI
   6493..828     +  CDS            lacI (across the origin): lac repressor; lacI; The lac repressor binds to the lac operator to inhibit transcription in E. coli. This inhibition can be relieved by adding lactose or isopropyl-β-D-thiogalactopyranoside (IPTG).
