[The description below was written by a language model from this plasmid's Addgene catalogue record and pLannotate feature annotations shown in this document.]
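Description:
pET-29_GSS-6xHis-SUMO-VidC-EGFP-FLAG is a 6.7 kb bacterial expression plasmid built on the pET-29 backbone for T7-driven protein production in E. coli. It replicates from a ColE1/pBR322-type origin accompanied by the rop gene and bom region, carries an f1 phage origin, and is selected with kanamycin through an aminoglycoside phosphotransferase (KanR) gene. A lacI cassette with its own promoter supplies lac repressor, which acts on the lac operator placed immediately downstream of the T7 promoter, so that expression is IPTG-inducible in hosts that provide T7 RNA polymerase. Short tetracycline-resistance fragments and a CAP binding site in the annotation appear to be backbone remnants rather than functional parts.

The synthetic insert, assembled by Gibson cloning, is a single open reading frame read from the T7 promoter and T7 gene 10 ribosome binding site through to the T7 terminator. It encodes, in order, a GSS leader, a 6xHis tag, a thrombin site, yeast SUMO (SMT3), VidC, EGFP and a C-terminal FLAG epitope. VidC itself is not annotated, but an unannotated gap between SUMO and EGFP matches its expected position. By the record's title and purpose, it is the C-terminal piece of an atypically split intein used in the VEPL system. The additional His and solubility-tag fragments annotated after FLAG are probably vector sequence, and the record does not show whether they are translated.

The construct is intended to produce a VidC-EGFP fusion that can be captured by its His tag and then functionalised at its N terminus through the VEPL intein chemistry. EGFP serves as a fluorescent model protein for this combined purification and labelling approach.
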