Addgene plasmid #241009: pET-29_GSS-6xHis-SUMO-VidC-EGFP-FLAG
Purpose: VidC-EGFP construct that can be purified via His-tag and undergo N-terminal conjugation using the VEPL system.
Depositing lab: Cole DeForest. Depositing organization: University of Washington. Publication: One-Step Purification and N-Terminal Functionalization of Bioactive Proteins via Atypically Split Inteins. Gharios R, Li A, Kopyeva I, Francis RM, DeForest CA. Bioconjug Chem. 2024 Jun 19;35(6):750-757. doi: 10.1021/acs.bioconjchem.4c00223. Epub 2024 May 30. PubMed 38815180.
Backbone
  Vector backbone: pET-29
  Backbone size w/o insert (bp): 5000
  Total vector size (bp): 6747
  Vector type: Bacterial Expression
Growth in bacteria
  Bacterial resistance: Kanamycin, 50 μg/mL
  Growth temperature: 37°C
  Growth strain: DH5alpha
  Copy number: Unknown
Gene/Insert
  Gene/Insert name: GSS-6xHis-SUMO-VidC-EGFP-FLAG
  Species: Synthetic
  Insert size (bp): 1473
  Promoter: T7
  Tag / fusion protein: His-tag (N terminal on insert); SUMO-tag (N terminal on insert); FLAG-tag (C terminal on insert)
  Cloning method: Gibson Cloning
  Sequencing primers: 5′ TAATACGACTCACTATAGGG
Terms and licenses: Academic/Nonprofit Terms; Industry Terms: Not Available to Industry
How to cite: pET-29_GSS-6xHis-SUMO-VidC-EGFP-FLAG was a gift from Cole DeForest (Addgene plasmid # 241009 ; http://n2t.net/addgene:241009 ; RRID:Addgene_241009)
